Addgene plasmid #98214: UKNP3.1.1
Purpose: Expression of HCV E1E2 genes cloned from patient serum. United Kingdom Nottingham Panel x.xx.xx (genotype.patient number.clone number)
Depositing lab: Jonathan Ball. Depositing organization: University of Nottingham. Publication: A Diverse Panel of Hepatitis C Virus Glycoproteins for Use in Vaccine Research Reveals Extremes of Monoclonal Antibody Neutralization Resistance. Urbanowicz RA, McClure CP, Brown RJ, Tsoleridis T, Persson MA, Krey T, Irving WL, Ball JK, Tarr AW. J Virol. 2015 Dec 23;90(7):3288-301. doi: 10.1128/JVI.02700-15. PubMed 26699643.
Backbone
  Vector backbone: pCR3
  Backbone manufacturer: Invitrogen
  Vector type: Mammalian Expression
Growth in bacteria
  Bacterial resistance: Ampicillin, 100 μg/mL
  Growth temperature: 37°C
  Growth strain: DH5alpha
  Copy number: High Copy
Gene/Insert
  Gene/Insert name: HCV E1E2 (alt name: UKNP3.1.1)
  Species: Hepatitis C virus
  Insert size (bp): 1752
  GenBank ID: KU285216.1
  Cloning method: TOPO Cloning
  Sequencing primers: 5′ T7F; 3′ bGHR
Terms and licenses: Academic/Nonprofit Terms; Industry Terms: Not Available to Industry
How to cite: UKNP3.1.1 was a gift from Jonathan Ball (Addgene plasmid # 98214 ; http://n2t.net/addgene:98214 ; RRID:Addgene_98214)
