[The description below was written by a language model from this plasmid's Addgene catalogue record and pLannotate feature annotations shown in this document.]
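Description:
UKNP3.1.1 is a mammalian expression plasmid built on the Invitrogen pCR3 backbone that carries the hepatitis C virus envelope glycoprotein genes E1 and E2, amplified from patient serum and inserted by TOPO cloning. The name follows the United Kingdom Nottingham Panel convention of genotype, patient number and clone number, so this is clone 1 from patient 1 of genotype 3. The insert is recorded as 1,752 bp. In both sequence records (about 6.8 kb each, with essentially identical annotations) it appears as a fragment of the HCV polyprotein spanning the numbering origin. The automated annotation text attached to that match describes NS2 protease function, but this is just the generic polyprotein database entry; the catalogue identifies the insert as E1E2.

Expression is driven by the human CMV immediate-early enhancer and promoter and terminated by the bovine growth hormone polyadenylation signal. A T7 promoter sits between the CMV promoter and the insert, allowing in vitro transcription and serving as a sequencing primer site. A short hit annotated as a truncated HIV-1 LTR fragment next to the CMV promoter is probably a spurious similarity match rather than a functional viral element. The backbone has a high-copy ColE1/pUC-type origin and an ampicillin resistance gene for propagation and selection in E. coli, plus an f1 origin for single-stranded DNA production. An SV40 promoter-driven NeoR/KanR cassette with an HSV TK polyadenylation signal permits G418 selection in mammalian cells.

The plasmid belongs to a diverse panel of patient-derived HCV glycoproteins assembled for vaccine research, in particular for comparing sensitivity and resistance to neutralization by monoclonal antibodies.
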