Features (pLannotate 1.2.2; 17 found; start..end, strand, type, name):
   1842..2066    +  polyA_signal   bGH poly(A) signal: bovine growth hormone polyadenylation signal
   2070..2088    +  promoter       SV40 promoter (fragment): SV40 enhancer and early promoter
   2198..2786    -  rep_origin     ori: high-copy-number ColE1/pMB1/pBR322/pUC origin of replication
   3008..3024    +  polyA_signal   bGH poly(A) signal (fragment): bovine growth hormone polyadenylation signal
   3115..3162    -  polyA_signal   HSV TK poly(A) signal: herpes simplex virus thymidine kinase polyadenylation signal (Cole and Stacy, 1985)
   3221..3373    -  CDS            ble (fragment): BLE_KLEPN - Experimental evidence at protein level: Swiss-Prot protein existence level 1. Binding protein with a strong affinity to the bleomycin family of antibiotics. Binds to CL990; an antimitotic-antibiotic compound. From Klebsiella pneumoniae.
   3394..4182    -  CDS            NeoR/KanR: aminoglycoside phosphotransferase confers resistance to neomycin, kanamycin, and G418 (Geneticin®)
   4217..4574    -  promoter       SV40 promoter: SV40 enhancer and early promoter
   4576..4593    -  promoter       AmpR promoter (fragment): bla
   4634..5494    -  CDS            AmpR: β-lactamase; bla; confers resistance to ampicillin, carbenicillin, and related antibiotics
   5495..5599    -  promoter       AmpR promoter: bla
   5626..6054    +  rep_origin     f1 ori (sequence partly withheld): f1 bacteriophage origin of replication; arrow indicates direction of (+) strand synthesis
   6093..6472    +  enhancer       CMV enhancer: human cytomegalovirus immediate early enhancer
   6473..6676    +  promoter       CMV promoter: human cytomegalovirus (CMV) immediate early promoter
   6672..6705    +  LTR            5' LTR (truncated) (fragment): truncated 5' long terminal repeat (LTR) from HIV-1
   6721..6739    +  promoter       T7 promoter: promoter for bacteriophage T7 RNA polymerase
   6780..1759    +  CDS            POLG_HCVGL (fragment) (across the origin): Experimental evidence at protein level: Swiss-Prot protein existence level 1. [Protease NS2]: Cysteine protease required for the proteolytic auto-cleavage between the non-structural proteins NS2 and NS3 (By similarity). The N-terminus of NS3 is required for the function of NS2 protease (active region NS2-3) (By similarity). Promotes the initiation of viral particle assembly by mediating the interaction between structural and non-structural proteins (By similarity). From Hepatitis C virus (isolate Glasgow) (HCV).
>Addgene plasmid #98214 | UKNP3.1.1 | depositor full sequence | sequence record 180037 | UKNP3.1.1 sequence 6820 bps
AGACAAGCTTATGGGTTGCTCTTTTTCTATCTTCCTTCTTGCTCTGTTCTCTTGCTTAATCCATCCAGCA
GCTAGTTTAGAGTGGCGGAACACGTCTGGCCTCTACATCCTTACCAACGACTGCCCCAATAGCAGTATTG
TGTATGAGGCCGATGACGTTATTCTGCACACACCTGGCTGTATACCTTGTGTTCAGGACGGCAATACATC
CACGTGCTGGACCTCAGTGACACCTACAGTGGCAGTCAGATACGTCGGAGCTACCACCGCTTCGATACGC
AGTCATGTAGACCTGCTGGTAGGCGCGGCCACGATGTGCTCTGCGCTCTACGTGGGTGACGCGTGTGGGG
CCGTCTTCCTCGTGGGACAAGCCTTCACGTTCAGACCCCGTCGCCATCAAACGGTCCAGACCTGCAACTG
CTCGCTGTACCCAGGCCATCTCACGGGACATCGAATGGCTTGGGATATGATGATGAATTGGTCCCCCGCT
GTGGGTATGGTAGTGGCGCACGTCCTGCGTCTGCCCCAGACCTTGTTCGACATAATAGCCGGGGCCCATT
GGGGCATCTTGGCGGGCCTAGCCTATTACTCCATGCAGGGCAACTGGGCCAAGGTCGTTATCATCATGGT
TATGTTTTCAGGGGTTGACGCTTCTACATACACCACCGGTGGCCATACAGCTCGTGGTGCTCGTGGGATA
GCTAGCTTTTTTGATCTGGGCGCCCGACAGAACCTGCAGCTGGTTAACACCAATGGCTCGTGGCACATCA
ACAGGACAGCTCTGAACTGCAATGAGTCCATAAACACGGGGTTCATAGCAGGGTTGTTTTATTATCATAA
GTTCAACTCTACTGGATGTCCTCAAAGGCTCAGCAGCTGCAAGCCCATCACTTCCTTCAGGCAGGGGTGG
GGCCCTTTGACAGATGCTAACATCACCGGTTCCTCTGATGACAAACCGTACTGCTGGCACTACGCACCTA
GACCTTGTGAATCTGTCCCAGCATCAAAAGTCTGCGGCCCTGTGTACTGCTTTACACCATCGCCAGTGGT
TGTAGGCACTACTGATGCTAAGGGCGTCCCAACCTACACCTGGGGTGCGAATGAGACAGACGTGTTCCTG
CTGAATTCCCTGCGGCCTCCCAAAGGTCGGTGGTTCGGGTGCACCTGGATGAACTCCACGGGGTTTACCA
AGACGTGCGGAGCCCCCCCTTGTAACATCTATGGGGGTGGGGGGAATTCCAAAAATGAGTCAGACCTCTT
CTGCCCCACCGACTGCTTCAGGAAACATCCTGAGGCCACATACAGCCGGTGTGGTGCGGGGCCTTGGTTG
ACACCTCGGTGCATGGTCGACTATCCATACCGGCTTTGGCACTACCCATGTACAATCAATTTCACATTGT
TCCAAGTGAGGATGTTTGTGGGCGGGTTTGAACACCGGTTTACCGCCGCTTGCAACTGGACCAGGGGGGA
GCGCTGCGATATCGAGGATCGCGACCGCAGCGAGCAACATCCGCTGCTACATTCAACAACTGAGCTCGCT
ATACTGCCTTGCTCCTTCACGCCCATGCCTGCATTGTCGACAGGTCTAATACACCTCCACCAAAACATCG
TGGATGTCCAATACCTTTATGGCGTTGGATCTGGCATGGTGGGATGGGCGTTGAAATGGGAGTTCGTTGT
CCTCGTCTTCCTCCTCCTAGCAGATGCACGCGTGTGCGTTGCCCTTTGGTTGATGCTGATGATATCACAA
GCAGAAGCATAAGCCGAATTCTGCAGATATCCAGCACAGTGGCGGCCGCTCGAGTCTAGAGGGCCCGTTT
AAACCCGCTGATCAGCCTCGACTGTGCCTTCTAGTTGCCAGCCATCTGTTGTTTGCCCCTCCCCCGTGCC
TTCCTTGACCCTGGAAGGTGCCACTCCCACTGTCCTTTCCTAATAAAATGAGGAAATTGCATCGCATTGT
CTGAGTAGGTGTCATTCTATTCTGGGGGGTGGGGTGGGGCAGGACAGCAAGGGGGAGGATTGGGAAGACA
ATAGCAGGCATGCTGGGGATGCGGTGGGCTCTATGGCTTCTGAGGCGGAAAGAACCAGTGGCGGTAATAC
GGTTATCCACAGAATCAGGGGATAACGCAGGAAAGAACATGTGAGCAAAAGGCCAGCAAAAGGCCAGGAA
CCGTAAAAAGGCCGCGTTGCTGGCGTTTTTCCATAGGCTCCGCCCCCCTGACGAGCATCACAAAAATCGA
CGCTCAAGTCAGAGGTGGCGAAACCCGACAGGACTATAAAGATACCAGGCGTTTCCCCCTGGAAGCTCCC
TCGTGCGCTCTCCTGTTCCGACCCTGCCGCTTACCGGATACCTGTCCGCCTTTCTCCCTTCGGGAAGCGT
GGCGCTTTCTCATAGCTCACGCTGTAGGTATCTCAGTTCGGTGTAGGTCGTTCGCTCCAAGCTGGGCTGT
GTGCACGAACCCCCCGTTCAGCCCGACCGCTGCGCCTTATCCGGTAACTATCGTCTTGAGTCCAACCCGG
TAAGACACGACTTATCGCCACTGGCAGCAGCCACTGGTAACAGGATTAGCAGAGCGAGGTATGTAGGCGG
TGCTACAGAGTTCTTGAAGTGGTGGCCTAACTACGGCTACACTAGAAGGACAGTATTTGGTATCTGCGCT
CTGCTGAAGCCAGTTACCTTCGGAAAAAGAGTTGGTAGCTCTTGATCCGGCAAACAAACCACCGCTGGTA
GCGGTGGTTTTTTTGTTTGCAAGCAGCAGATTACGCGCAGAAAAAAAGGATCTCAAGAAGATCCTTTGAT
CTTTTCTACGGGGTCTGACGCTCAGTGGAACGAAAACTCACGTTAAGGGATTTTGGTCATGAGATTATCA
AAAAGGATCTTCACCTAGATCCTTTTAAATTAAAAATGAAGTTTTAAATCAATCTAAAGTATATATGAGT
AACCTGAGGCTATGGCAGGGCCTGCCGCCCCGACGTTGGCTGCGAGCCCTGGGCCTTCACCCGAACTTGG
GGGGTGGGGTGGGGAAAAGGAAGAAACGCGGGCGTATTGGCCCCAATGGGGTCTCGGTGGGGTATCGACA
GAGTGCCAGCCCTGGGACCGAACCCCGCGTTTATGAACAAACGACCCAACACCGTGCGTTTTATTCTGTC
TTTTTATTGCCGTCATAGCGCGGGTTCCTTCCGGTATTGTCTCCTTCCGTGTTTCAGTTAGCCTCCCCCT
AGGGTGGGCGAAGAACTCCAGCATGAGATCCCCGCGCTGGAGGATCATCCAGCCGGCGTCCCGGAAAACG
ATTCCGAAGCCCAACCTTTCATAGAAGGCGGCGGTGGAATCGAAATCTCGTGATGGCAGGTTGGGCGTCG
CTTGGTCGGTCATTTCGAACCCCAGAGTCCCGCTCAGAAGAACTCGTCAAGAAGGCGATAGAAGGCGATG
CGCTGCGAATCGGGAGCGGCGATACCGTAAAGCACGAGGAAGCGGTCAGCCCATTCGCCGCCAAGCTCTT
CAGCAATATCACGGGTAGCCAACGCTATGTCCTGATAGCGGTCCGCCACACCCAGCCGGCCACAGTCGAT
GAATCCAGAAAAGCGGCCATTTTCCACCATGATATTCGGCAAGCAGGCATCGCCATGGGTCACGACGAGA
TCCTCGCCGTCGGGCATGCTCGCCTTGAGCCTGGCGAACAGTTCGGCTGGCGCGAGCCCCTGATGCTCTT
GATCATCCTGATCGACAAGACCGGCTTCCATCCGAGTACGTGCTCGCTCGATGCGATGTTTCGCTTGGTG
GTCGAATGGGCAGGTAGCCGGATCAAGCGTATGCAGCCGCCGCATTGCATCAGCCATGATGGATACTTTC
TCGGCAGGAGCAAGGTGAGATGACAGGAGATCCTGCCCCGGCACTTCGCCCAATAGCAGCCAGTCCCTTC
CCGCTTCAGTGACAACGTCGAGCACAGCTGCGCAAGGAACGCCCGTCGTGGCCAGCCACGATAGCCGCGC
TGCCTCGTCTTGCAGTTCATTCAGGGCACCGGACAGGTCGGTCTTGACAAAAAGAACCGGGCGCCCCTGC
GCTGACAGCCGGAACACGGCGGCATCAGAGCAGCCGATTGTCTGTTGTGCCCAGTCATAGCCGAATAGCC
TCTCCACCCAAGCGGCCGGAGAACCTGCGTGCAATCCATCTTGTTCAATCATGCGAAACGATCCTCATCC
TGTCTCTTGATCGATCTTTGCAAAAGCCTAGGCCTCCAAAAAAGCCTCCTCACTACTTCTGGAATAGCTC
AGAGGCCGAGGCGGCCTCGGCCTCTGCATAAATAAAAAAAATTAGTCAGCCATGGGGCGGAGAATGGGCG
GAACTGGGCGGAGTTAGGGGCGGGATGGGCGGAGTTAGGGGCGGGACTATGGTTGCTGACTAATTGAGAT
GCATGCTTTGCATACTTCTGCCTGCTGGGGAGCCTGGGGACTTTCCACACCTGGTTGCTGACTAATTGAG
ATGCATGCTTTGCATACTTCTGCCTGCTGGGGAGCCTGGGGACTTTCCACACCCTAACTGACACACATTC
CACAGCTGGTTCTTTCCGCCTCAGGACTCTTCCTTTTTCAATAAATCAATCTAAAGTATATATGAGTAAA
CTTGGTCTGACAGTTACCAATGCTTAATCAGTGAGGCACCTATCTCAGCGATCTGTCTATTTCGTTCATC
CATAGTTGCCTGACTCCCCGTCGTGTAGATAACTACGATACGGGAGGGCTTACCATCTGGCCCCAGTGCT
GCAATGATACCGCGAGACCCACGCTCACCGGCTCCAGATTTATCAGCAATAAACCAGCCAGCCGGAAGGG
CCGAGCGCAGAAGTGGTCCTGCAACTTTATCCGCCTCCATCCAGTCTATTAATTGTTGCCGGGAAGCTAG
AGTAAGTAGTTCGCCAGTTAATAGTTTGCGCAACGTTGTTGCCATTGCTACAGGCATCGTGGTGTCACGC
TCGTCGTTTGGTATGGCTTCATTCAGCTCCGGTTCCCAACGATCAAGGCGAGTTACATGATCCCCCATGT
TGTGCAAAAAAGCGGTTAGCTCCTTCGGTCCTCCGATCGTTGTCAGAAGTAAGTTGGCCGCAGTGTTATC
ACTCATGGTTATGGCAGCACTGCATAATTCTCTTACTGTCATGCCATCCGTAAGATGCTTTTCTGTGACT
GGTGAGTACTCAACCAAGTCATTCTGAGAATAGTGTATGCGGCGACCGAGTTGCTCTTGCCCGGCGTCAA
TACGGGATAATACCGCGCCACATAGCAGAACTTTAAAAGTGCTCATCATTGGAAAACGTTCTTCGGGGCG
AAAACTCTCAAGGATCTTACCGCTGTTGAGATCCAGTTCGATGTAACCCACTCGTGCACCCAACTGATCT
TCAGCATCTTTTACTTTCACCAGCGTTTCTGGGTGAGCAAAAACAGGAAGGCAAAATGCCGCAAAAAAGG
GAATAAGGGCGACACGGAAATGTTGAATACTCATACTCTTCCTTTTTCAATATTATTGAAGCATTTATCA
GGGTTATTGTCTCATGAGCGGATACATATTTGAATGTATTTAGAAAAATAAACAAATAGGGGTTCCGCGC
ACATTTCCCCGAAAAGTGCCACCTG
[124 nt withheld, positions 5626-5749]
C
[91 nt withheld, positions 5751-5841]
A
[49 nt withheld, positions 5843-5891]
CCTTTGACGTTGGAGTCCACGTTCTTT
[37 nt withheld, positions 5919-5955]
ACCCTATCTCGGTCTATTCTTTTGATTTATAAGGGATTTTGCCGATTTCGGCCTATTGGTTAAAAAATGA
GCTGATTTAACAAAAATTTAACGCGAATTTTAACAAAATATTAACGCTTACAATTTACGCGCGCGTTGAC
ATTGATTATTGACTAGTTATTAATAGTAATCAATTACGGGGTCATTAGTTCATAGCCCATATATGGAGTT
CCGCGTTACATAACTTACGGTAAATGGCCCGCCTGGCTGACCGCCCAACGACCCCCGCCCATTGACGTCA
ATAATGACGTATGTTCCCATAGTAACGCCAATAGGGACTTTCCATTGACGTCAATGGGTGGACTATTTAC
GGTAAACTGCCCACTTGGCAGTACATCAAGTGTATCATATGCCAAGTACGCCCCCTATTGACGTCAATGA
CGGTAAATGGCCCGCCTGGCATTATGCCCAGTACATGACCTTATGGGACTTTCCTACTTGGCAGTACATC
TACGTATTAGTCATCGCTATTACCATGGTGATGCGGTTTTGGCAGTACATCAATGGGCGTGGATAGCGGT
TTGACTCACGGGGATTTCCAAGTCTCCACCCCATTGACGTCAATGGGAGTTTGTTTTGGCACCAAAATCA
ACGGGACTTTCCAAAATGTCGTAACAACTCCGCCCCATTGACGCAAATGGGCGGTAGGCGTGTACGGTGG
GAGGTCTATATAAGCAGAGCTCTCTGGCTAACTAGAGAACCCACTGCTTACTGGCTTATCGAAATTAATA
CGACTCACTATAGGGAGACCCAAGCTGGCTAGCGTTTAAACTTAAGCTTGGTACCGAGCTCGGATCCACT
AGTCCAGTGTGGTGGAATTCGGCTT
