Features (pLannotate 1.2.2; 17 found; start..end, strand, type, name):
   1843..2067    +  polyA_signal   bGH poly(A) signal: bovine growth hormone polyadenylation signal
   2071..2089    +  promoter       SV40 promoter (fragment): SV40 enhancer and early promoter
   2199..2787    -  rep_origin     ori: high-copy-number ColE1/pMB1/pBR322/pUC origin of replication
   3009..3025    +  polyA_signal   bGH poly(A) signal (fragment): bovine growth hormone polyadenylation signal
   3116..3163    -  polyA_signal   HSV TK poly(A) signal: herpes simplex virus thymidine kinase polyadenylation signal (Cole and Stacy, 1985)
   3222..3374    -  CDS            ble (fragment): BLE_KLEPN - Experimental evidence at protein level: Swiss-Prot protein existence level 1. Binding protein with a strong affinity to the bleomycin family of antibiotics. Binds to CL990; an antimitotic-antibiotic compound. From Klebsiella pneumoniae.
   3395..4189    -  CDS            NeoR/KanR: aminoglycoside phosphotransferase from Tn5; aph(3')-II (or nptII); confers resistance to neomycin, kanamycin, and G418 (Geneticin®)
   4224..4581    -  promoter       SV40 promoter: SV40 enhancer and early promoter
   4583..4600    -  promoter       AmpR promoter (fragment): bla
   4641..5501    -  CDS            AmpR: β-lactamase; bla; confers resistance to ampicillin, carbenicillin, and related antibiotics
   5502..5606    -  promoter       AmpR promoter: bla
   5633..6061    +  rep_origin     f1 ori (sequence partly withheld): f1 bacteriophage origin of replication; arrow indicates direction of (+) strand synthesis
   6100..6479    +  enhancer       CMV enhancer: human cytomegalovirus immediate early enhancer
   6480..6683    +  promoter       CMV promoter: human cytomegalovirus (CMV) immediate early promoter
   6679..6712    +  LTR            5' LTR (truncated) (fragment): truncated 5' long terminal repeat (LTR) from HIV-1
   6728..6746    +  promoter       T7 promoter: promoter for bacteriophage T7 RNA polymerase
   6787..1760    +  CDS            POLG_HCVGL (fragment) (across the origin): Experimental evidence at protein level: Swiss-Prot protein existence level 1. [Protease NS2]: Cysteine protease required for the proteolytic auto-cleavage between the non-structural proteins NS2 and NS3 (By similarity). The N-terminus of NS3 is required for the function of NS2 protease (active region NS2-3) (By similarity). Promotes the initiation of viral particle assembly by mediating the interaction between structural and non-structural proteins (By similarity). From Hepatitis C virus (isolate Glasgow) (HCV).
>Addgene plasmid #98214 | UKNP3.1.1 | addgene full sequence | sequence record 189982 | Addgene NGS Result
TAGACAAGCTTATGGGTTGCTCTTTTTCTATCTTCCTTCTTGCTCTGTTCTCTTGCTTAATCCATCCAGC
AGCTAGTTTAGAGTGGCGGAACACGTCTGGCCTCTACATCCTTACCAACGACTGCCCCAATAGCAGTATT
GTGTATGAGGCCGATGACGTTATTCTGCACACACCTGGCTGTATACCTTGTGTTCAGGACGGCAATACAT
CCACGTGCTGGACCTCAGTGACACCTACAGTGGCAGTCAGATACGTCGGAGCTACCACCGCTTCGATACG
CAGTCATGTAGACCTGCTGGTAGGCGCGGCCACGATGTGCTCTGCGCTCTACGTGGGTGACGCGTGTGGG
GCCGTCTTCCTCGTGGGACAAGCCTTCACGTTCAGACCCCGTCGCCATCAAACGGTCCAGACCTGCAACT
GCTCGCTGTACCCAGGCCATCTCACGGGACATCGAATGGCTTGGGATATGATGATGAATTGGTCCCCCGC
TGTGGGTATGGTAGTGGCGCACGTCCTGCGTCTGCCCCAGACCTTGTTCGACATAATAGCCGGGGCCCAT
TGGGGCATCTTGGCGGGCCTAGCCTATTACTCCATGCAGGGCAACTGGGCCAAGGTCGTTATCATCATGG
TTATGTTTTCAGGGGTTGACGCTTCTACATACACCACCGGTGGCCATACAGCTCGTGGTGCTCGTGGGAT
AGCTAGCTTTTTTGATCTGGGCGCCCGACAGAACCTGCAGCTGGTTAACACCAATGGCTCGTGGCACATC
AACAGGACAGCTCTGAACTGCAATGAGTCCATAAACACGGGGTTCATAGCAGGGTTGTTTTATTATCATA
AGTTCAACTCTACTGGATGTCCTCAAAGGCTCAGCAGCTGCAAGCCCATCACTTCCTTCAGGCAGGGGTG
GGGCCCTTTGACAGATGCTAACATCACCGGTTCCTCTGATGACAAACCGTACTGCTGGCACTACGCACCT
AGACCTTGTGAATCTGTCCCAGCATCAAAAGTCTGCGGCCCTGTGTACTGCTTTACACCATCGCCAGTGG
TTGTAGGCACTACTGATGCTAAGGGCGTCCCAACCTACACCTGGGGTGCGAATGAGACAGACGTGTTCCT
GCTGAATTCCCTGCGGCCTCCCAAAGGTCGGTGGTTCGGGTGCACCTGGATGAACTCCACGGGGTTTACC
AAGACGTGCGGAGCCCCCCCTTGTAACATCTATGGGGGTGGGGGGAATTCCAAAAATGAGTCAGACCTCT
TCTGCCCCACCGACTGCTTCAGGAAACATCCTGAGGCCACATACAGCCGGTGTGGTGCGGGGCCTTGGTT
GACACCTCGGTGCATGGTCGACTATCCATACCGGCTTTGGCACTACCCATGTACAATCAATTTCACATTG
TTCCAAGTGAGGATGTTTGTGGGCGGGTTTGAACACCGGTTTACCGCCGCTTGCAACTGGACCAGGGGGG
AGCGCTGCGATATCGAGGATCGCGACCGCAGCGAGCAACATCCGCTGCTACATTCAACAACTGAGCTCGC
TATACTGCCTTGCTCCTTCACGCCCATGCCTGCATTGTCGACAGGTCTAATACACCTCCACCAAAACATC
GTGGATGTCCAATACCTTTATGGCGTTGGATCTGGCATGGTGGGATGGGCGTTGAAATGGGAGTTCGTTG
TCCTCGTCTTCCTCCTCCTAGCAGATGCACGCGTGTGCGTTGCCCTTTGGTTGATGCTGATGATATCACA
AGCAGAAGCATAAGCCGAATTCTGCAGATATCCAGCACAGTGGCGGCCGCTCGAGTCTAGAGGGCCCGTT
TAAACCCGCTGATCAGCCTCGACTGTGCCTTCTAGTTGCCAGCCATCTGTTGTTTGCCCCTCCCCCGTGC
CTTCCTTGACCCTGGAAGGTGCCACTCCCACTGTCCTTTCCTAATAAAATGAGGAAATTGCATCGCATTG
TCTGAGTAGGTGTCATTCTATTCTGGGGGGTGGGGTGGGGCAGGACAGCAAGGGGGAGGATTGGGAAGAC
AATAGCAGGCATGCTGGGGATGCGGTGGGCTCTATGGCTTCTGAGGCGGAAAGAACCAGTGGCGGTAATA
CGGTTATCCACAGAATCAGGGGATAACGCAGGAAAGAACATGTGAGCAAAAGGCCAGCAAAAGGCCAGGA
ACCGTAAAAAGGCCGCGTTGCTGGCGTTTTTCCATAGGCTCCGCCCCCCTGACGAGCATCACAAAAATCG
ACGCTCAAGTCAGAGGTGGCGAAACCCGACAGGACTATAAAGATACCAGGCGTTTCCCCCTGGAAGCTCC
CTCGTGCGCTCTCCTGTTCCGACCCTGCCGCTTACCGGATACCTGTCCGCCTTTCTCCCTTCGGGAAGCG
TGGCGCTTTCTCATAGCTCACGCTGTAGGTATCTCAGTTCGGTGTAGGTCGTTCGCTCCAAGCTGGGCTG
TGTGCACGAACCCCCCGTTCAGCCCGACCGCTGCGCCTTATCCGGTAACTATCGTCTTGAGTCCAACCCG
GTAAGACACGACTTATCGCCACTGGCAGCAGCCACTGGTAACAGGATTAGCAGAGCGAGGTATGTAGGCG
GTGCTACAGAGTTCTTGAAGTGGTGGCCTAACTACGGCTACACTAGAAGAACAGTATTTGGTATCTGCGC
TCTGCTGAAGCCAGTTACCTTCGGAAAAAGAGTTGGTAGCTCTTGATCCGGCAAACAAACCACCGCTGGT
AGCGGTGGTTTTTTTGTTTGCAAGCAGCAGATTACGCGCAGAAAAAAAGGATCTCAAGAAGATCCTTTGA
TCTTTTCTACGGGGTCTGACGCTCAGTGGAACGAAAACTCACGTTAAGGGATTTTGGTCATGAGATTATC
AAAAAGGATCTTCACCTAGATCCTTTTAAATTAAAAATGAAGTTTTAAATCAATCTAAAGTATATATGAG
TAACCTGAGGCTATGGCAGGGCCTGCCGCCCCGACGTTGGCTGCGAGCCCTGGGCCTTCACCCGAACTTG
GGGGGTGGGGTGGGGAAAAGGAAGAAACGCGGGCGTATTGGCCCCAATGGGGTCTCGGTGGGGTATCGAC
AGAGTGCCAGCCCTGGGACCGAACCCCGCGTTTATGAACAAACGACCCAACACCGTGCGTTTTATTCTGT
CTTTTTATTGCCGTCATAGCGCGGGTTCCTTCCGGTATTGTCTCCTTCCGTGTTTCAGTTAGCCTCCCCC
TAGGGTGGGCGAAGAACTCCAGCATGAGATCCCCGCGCTGGAGGATCATCCAGCCGGCGTCCCGGAAAAC
GATTCCGAAGCCCAACCTTTCATAGAAGGCGGCGGTGGAATCGAAATCTCGTGATGGCAGGTTGGGCGTC
GCTTGGTCGGTCATTTCGAACCCCAGAGTCCCGCTCAGAAGAACTCGTCAAGAAGGCGATAGAAGGCGAT
GCGCTGCGAATCGGGAGCGGCGATACCGTAAAGCACGAGGAAGCGGTCAGCCCATTCGCCGCCAAGCTCT
TCAGCAATATCACGGGTAGCCAACGCTATGTCCTGATAGCGGTCCGCCACACCCAGCCGGCCACAGTCGA
TGAATCCAGAAAAGCGGCCATTTTCCACCATGATATTCGGCAAGCAGGCATCGCCATGGGTCACGACGAG
ATCCTCGCCGTCGGGCATGCTCGCCTTGAGCCTGGCGAACAGTTCGGCTGGCGCGAGCCCCTGATGCTCT
TCGTCCAGATCATCCTGATCGACAAGACCGGCTTCCATCCGAGTACGTGCTCGCTCGATGCGATGTTTCG
CTTGGTGGTCGAATGGGCAGGTAGCCGGATCAAGCGTATGCAGCCGCCGCATTGCATCAGCCATGATGGA
TACTTTCTCGGCAGGAGCAAGGTGAGATGACAGGAGATCCTGCCCCGGCACTTCGCCCAATAGCAGCCAG
TCCCTTCCCGCTTCAGTGACAACGTCGAGCACAGCTGCGCAAGGAACGCCCGTCGTGGCCAGCCACGATA
GCCGCGCTGCCTCGTCTTGCAGTTCATTCAGGGCACCGGACAGGTCGGTCTTGACAAAAAGAACCGGGCG
CCCCTGCGCTGACAGCCGGAACACGGCGGCATCAGAGCAGCCGATTGTCTGTTGTGCCCAGTCATAGCCG
AATAGCCTCTCCACCCAAGCGGCCGGAGAACCTGCGTGCAATCCATCTTGTTCAATCATGCGAAACGATC
CTCATCCTGTCTCTTGATCGATCTTTGCAAAAGCCTAGGCCTCCAAAAAAGCCTCCTCACTACTTCTGGA
ATAGCTCAGAGGCCGAGGCGGCCTCGGCCTCTGCATAAATAAAAAAAATTAGTCAGCCATGGGGCGGAGA
ATGGGCGGAACTGGGCGGAGTTAGGGGCGGGATGGGCGGAGTTAGGGGCGGGACTATGGTTGCTGACTAA
TTGAGATGCATGCTTTGCATACTTCTGCCTGCTGGGGAGCCTGGGGACTTTCCACACCTGGTTGCTGACT
AATTGAGATGCATGCTTTGCATACTTCTGCCTGCTGGGGAGCCTGGGGACTTTCCACACCCTAACTGACA
CACATTCCACAGCTGGTTCTTTCCGCCTCAGGACTCTTCCTTTTTCAATAAATCAATCTAAAGTATATAT
GAGTAAACTTGGTCTGACAGTTACCAATGCTTAATCAGTGAGGCACCTATCTCAGCGATCTGTCTATTTC
GTTCATCCATAGTTGCCTGACTCCCCGTCGTGTAGATAACTACGATACGGGAGGGCTTACCATCTGGCCC
CAGTGCTGCAATGATACCGCGAGACCCACGCTCACCGGCTCCAGATTTATCAGCAATAAACCAGCCAGCC
GGAAGGGCCGAGCGCAGAAGTGGTCCTGCAACTTTATCCGCCTCCATCCAGTCTATTAATTGTTGCCGGG
AAGCTAGAGTAAGTAGTTCGCCAGTTAATAGTTTGCGCAACGTTGTTGCCATTGCTACAGGCATCGTGGT
GTCACGCTCGTCGTTTGGTATGGCTTCATTCAGCTCCGGTTCCCAACGATCAAGGCGAGTTACATGATCC
CCCATGTTGTGCAAAAAAGCGGTTAGCTCCTTCGGTCCTCCGATCGTTGTCAGAAGTAAGTTGGCCGCAG
TGTTATCACTCATGGTTATGGCAGCACTGCATAATTCTCTTACTGTCATGCCATCCGTAAGATGCTTTTC
TGTGACTGGTGAGTACTCAACCAAGTCATTCTGAGAATAGTGTATGCGGCGACCGAGTTGCTCTTGCCCG
GCGTCAATACGGGATAATACCGCGCCACATAGCAGAACTTTAAAAGTGCTCATCATTGGAAAACGTTCTT
CGGGGCGAAAACTCTCAAGGATCTTACCGCTGTTGAGATCCAGTTCGATGTAACCCACTCGTGCACCCAA
CTGATCTTCAGCATCTTTTACTTTCACCAGCGTTTCTGGGTGAGCAAAAACAGGAAGGCAAAATGCCGCA
AAAAAGGGAATAAGGGCGACACGGAAATGTTGAATACTCATACTCTTCCTTTTTCAATATTATTGAAGCA
TTTATCAGGGTTATTGTCTCATGAGCGGATACATATTTGAATGTATTTAGAAAAATAAACAAATAGGGGT
TCCGCGCACATTTCCCCGAAAAGTGCCACCTG
[124 nt withheld, positions 5633-5756]
C
[91 nt withheld, positions 5758-5848]
A
[49 nt withheld, positions 5850-5898]
CCTTTGACGTTGGAGTCCACGTTCTTT
[37 nt withheld, positions 5926-5962]
ACCCTATCTCGGTCTATTCTTTTGATTTATAAGGGATTTTGCCGATTTCGGCCTATTGGTTAAAAAATGA
GCTGATTTAACAAAAATTTAACGCGAATTTTAACAAAATATTAACGCTTACAATTTACGCGCGCGTTGAC
ATTGATTATTGACTAGTTATTAATAGTAATCAATTACGGGGTCATTAGTTCATAGCCCATATATGGAGTT
CCGCGTTACATAACTTACGGTAAATGGCCCGCCTGGCTGACCGCCCAACGACCCCCGCCCATTGACGTCA
ATAATGACGTATGTTCCCATAGTAACGCCAATAGGGACTTTCCATTGACGTCAATGGGTGGAGTATTTAC
GGTAAACTGCCCACTTGGCAGTACATCAAGTGTATCATATGCCAAGTACGCCCCCTATTGACGTCAATGA
CGGTAAATGGCCCGCCTGGCATTATGCCCAGTACATGACCTTATGGGACTTTCCTACTTGGCAGTACATC
TACGTATTAGTCATCGCTATTACCATGGTGATGCGGTTTTGGCAGTACATCAATGGGCGTGGATAGCGGT
TTGACTCACGGGGATTTCCAAGTCTCCACCCCATTGACGTCAATGGGAGTTTGTTTTGGCACCAAAATCA
ACGGGACTTTCCAAAATGTCGTAACAACTCCGCCCCATTGACGCAAATGGGCGGTAGGCGTGTACGGTGG
GAGGTCTATATAAGCAGAGCTCTCTGGCTAACTAGAGAACCCACTGCTTACTGGCTTATCGAAATTAATA
CGACTCACTATAGGGAGACCCAAGCTGGCTAGCGTTTAAACTTAAGCTTGGTACCGAGCTCGGATCCACT
AGTCCAGTGTGGTGGAATTCGGCT
